>Addgene plasmid #101139 | pCMV-IRES-Renilla Luciferase-IRES-Gateway-Firefly Luciferase (pIRIGF) | addgene full sequence | sequence record 194900 | Addgene NGS Result
CCGGTATGTAATCCGCCCCTCTCCCTCCCCCCCCCCTAACGTTACTGGCCGAAGCCGCTTGGAATAAGGC
CGGTGTGCGTTTGTCTATATGTTATTTTCCACCATATTGCCGTCTTTTGGCAATGTGAGGGCCCGGAAAC
CTGGCCCTGTCTTCTTGACGAGCATTCCTAGGGGTCTTTCCCCTCTCGCCAAAGGAATGCAAGGTCTGTT
GAATGTCGTGAAGGAAGCAGTTCCTCTGGAAGCTTCTTGAAGACAAACAACGTCTGTAGCGACCCTTTGC
AGGCAGCGGAACCCCCCACCTGGCGACAGGTGCCTCTGCGGCCAAAAGCCACGTGTATAAGATACACCTG
CAAAGGCGGCACAACCCCAGTGCCACGTTGTGAGTTGGATAGTTGTGGAAAGAGTCAAATGGCTCTCCTC
AAGCGTATTCAACAAGGGGCTGAAGGATGCCCAGAAGGTACCCCATTGTATGGGATCTGATCTGGGGCCT
CGGTACACATGCTTTACATGTGTTTAGTCGAGGTTAAAAAAACGTCTAGGCCCCCCGAACCACGGGGACG
TGGTTTTCCTTTGAAAAACACGATGATAATATGGCCACAACCATGACTTCGAAAGTTTATGATCCAGAAC
AAAGGAAACGGATGATAACTGGTCCGCAGTGGTGGGCCAGATGTAAACAAATGAATGTTCTTGATTCATT
TATTAATTATTATGATTCAGAAAAACATGCAGAAAATGCTGTTATTTTTTTACATGGTAACGCGGCCTCT
TCTTATTTATGGCGACATGTTGTGCCACATATTGAGCCAGTAGCGCGGTGTATTATACCAGACCTTATTG
GTATGGGCAAATCAGGCAAATCTGGTAATGGTTCTTATAGGTTACTTGATCATTACAAATATCTTACTGC
ATGGTTTGAACTTCTTAATTTACCAAAGAAGATCATTTTTGTCGGCCATGATTGGGGTGCTTGTTTGGCA
TTTCATTATAGCTATGAGCATCAAGATAAGATCAAAGCAATAGTTCACGCTGAAAGTGTAGTAGATGTGA
TTGAATCATGGGATGAATGGCCTGATATTGAAGAAGATATTGCGTTGATCAAATCTGAAGAAGGAGAAAA
AATGGTTTTGGAGAATAACTTCTTCGTGGAAACCATGTTGCCATCAAAAATCATGAGAAAGTTAGAACCA
GAAGAATTTGCAGCATATCTTGAACCATTCAAAGAGAAAGGTGAAGTTCGTCGTCCAACATTATCATGGC
CTCGTGAAATCCCGTTAGTAAAAGGTGGTAAACCTGACGTTGTACAAATTGTTAGGAATTATAATGCTTA
TCTACGTGCAAGTGATGATTTACCAAAAATGTTTATTGAATCGGACCCAGGATTCTTTTCCAATGCTATT
GTTGAAGGTGCCAAGAAGTTTCCTAATACTGAATTTGTCAAAGTAAAAGGTCTTCATTTTTCGCAAGAAG
ATGCACCTGATGAAATGGGAAAATATATCAAATCGTTCGTTGAGCGAGTTCTCAAAAATGAACAATGACT
CGAGGTTTAAACTATAGAGTACGAGCCATGATAACTGCAGGTCGAGCATGCATCTAGGGCGGCCAATTCC
GCCCCTCTCCCCCCCCCCCTCTCCCTCCCCCCCCCCTAACGTTACTGGCCGAAGCCGCTTGGAATAAGGC
CGGTGTGCGTTTGTCTATATGTTATTTTCCACCATATTGCCGTCTTTTGGCAATGTGAGGGCCCGGAAAC
CTGGCCCTGTCTTCTTGACGAGCATTCCTAGGGGTCTTTCCCCTCTCGCCAAAGGAATGCAAGGTCTGTT
GAATGTCGTGAAGGAAGCAGTTCCTCTGGAAGCTTCTTGAAGACAAACAACGTCTGTAGCGACCCTTTGC
AGGCAGCGGAACCCCCCACCTGGCGACAGGTGCCTCTGCGGCCAAAAGCCACGTGTATAAGATACACCTG
CAAAGGCGGCACAACCCCAGTGCCACGTTGTGAGTTGGATAGTTGTGGAAAGAGTCAAATGGCTCTCCTC
AAGCGTATTCAACAAGGGGCTGAAGGATGCCCAGAAGGTACCCCATTGTATGGGATCTGATCTGGGGCCT
CGGTGCACATGCTTTACATGTGTTTAGTCGAGGTTAAAAAAACGTCTAGGCCCCCCGAACCACGGGGACG
TGGTTTTCCTTTGAAAAACACGATGATAAGCTTGCCACAACCCACAAGGAGACGACCTTCCACAAGTTTG
TACAAAAAAGCTGAACGAGAAACGTAAAATGATATAAATATCAATATATTAAATTAGATTTTGCATAAAA
AACAGACTACATAATACTGTAAAACACAACATATCCAGTCACTATGGCGGCCGCATTAGGCACCCCAGGC
TTTACACTTTATGCTTCCGGCTCGTATAATGTGTGGATTTTGAGTTAGGATCCGTCGAGATTTTCAGGAG
CTAAGGAAGCTAAAATGGAGAAAAAAATCACTGGATATACCACCGTTGATATATCCCAATGGCATCGTAA
AGAACATTTTGAGGCATTTCAGTCAGTTGCTCAATGTACCTATAACCAGACCGTTCAGCTGGATATTACG
GCCTTTTTAAAGACCGTAAAGAAAAATAAGCACAAGTTTTATCCGGCCTTTATTCACATTCTTGCCCGCC
TGATGAATGCTCATCCGGAATTCCGTATGGCAATGAAAGACGGTGAGCTGGTGATATGGGATAGTGTTCA
CCCTTGTTACACCGTTTTCCATGAGCAAACTGAAACGTTTTCATCGCTCTGGAGTGAATACCACGACGAT
TTCCGGCAGTTTCTACACATATATTCGCAAGATGTGGCGTGTTACGGTGAAAACCTGGCCTATTTCCCTA
AAGGGTTTATTGAGAATATGTTTTTCGTCTCAGCCAATCCCTGGGTGAGTTTCACCAGTTTTGATTTAAA
CGTGGCCAATATGGACAACTTCTTCGCCCCCGTTTTCACCATGGGCAAATATTATACGCAAGGCGACAAG
GTGCTGATGCCGCTGGCGATTCAGGTTCATCATGCCGTTTGTGATGGCTTCCATGTCGGCAGAATGCTTA
ATGAATTACAACAGTACTGCGATGAGTGGCAGGGCGGGGCGTAAACGCGTGGATCCGGCTTACTAAAAGC
CAGATAACAGTATGCGTATTTGCGCGCTGATTTTTGCGGTATAAGAATATATACTGATATGTATACCCGA
AGTATGTCAAAAAGAGGTATGCTATGAAGCAGCGTATTACAGTGACAGTTGACAGCGACAGCTATCAGTT
GCTCAAGGCATATATGATGTCAATATCTCCGGTCTGGTAAGCACAACCATGCAGAATGAAGCCCGTCGTC
TGCGTGCCGAACGCTGGAAAGCGGAAAATCAGGAAGGGATGGCTGAGGTCGCCCGGTTTATTGAAATGAA
CGGCTCTTTTGCTGACGAGAACAGGGGCTGGTGAAATGCAGTTTAAGGTTTACACCTATAAAAGAGAGAG
CCGTTATCGTCTGTTTGTGGATGTACAGAGTGATATTATTGACACGCCCGGGCGACGGATGGTGATCCCC
CTGGCCAGTGCACGTCTGCTGTCAGATAAAGTCTCCCGTGAACTTTACCCGGTGGTGCATATCGGGGATG
AAAGCTGGCGCATGATGACCACCGATATGGCCAGTGTGCCGGTCTCCGTTATCGGGGAAGAAGTGGCTGA
TCTCAGCCACCGCGAAAATGACATCAAAAACGCCATTAACCTGATGTTCTGGGGAATATAAATGTCAGGC
TCCCTTATACACAGCCAGTCTGCAGGTCGACCATAGTGACTGGATATGTTGTGTTTTACAGTATTATGTA
GTCTGTTTTTTATGCAAAATCTAATTTAATATATTGATATTTATATCATTTTACGTTTCTCGTTCAGCTT
TCTTGTACAAAGTGGTGGGTGGAGGCGGTTCAGGTGGCGGAGGAAGCGGAGGCGGTGGAAGTATGGAAGA
CGCCAAAAACATAAAGAAAGGCCCGGCGCCATTCTATCCGCTGGAAGATGGAACCGCTGGAGAGCAACTG
CATAAGGCTATGAAGAGATACGCCCTGGTTCCTGGAACAATTGCTTTTACAGATGCACATATCGAGGTGG
ACATCACTTACGCTGAGTACTTCGAAATGTCCGTTCGGTTGGCAGAAGCTATGAAACGATATGGGCTGAA
TACAAATCACAGAATCGTCGTATGCAGTGAAAACTCTCTTCAATTCTTTATGCCGGTGTTGGGCGCGTTA
TTTATCGGAGTTGCAGTTGCGCCCGCGAACGACATTTATAATGAACGTGAATTGCTCAACAGTATGGGCA
TTTCGCAGCCTACCGTGGTGTTCGTTTCCAAAAAGGGGTTGCAAAAAATTTTGAACGTGCAAAAAAAGCT
CCCAATCATCCAAAAAATTATTATCATGGATTCTAAAACGGATTACCAGGGATTTCAGTCGATGTACACG
TTCGTCACATCTCATCTACCTCCCGGTTTTAATGAATACGATTTTGTGCCAGAGTCCTTCGATAGGGACA
AGACAATTGCACTGATCATGAACTCCTCTGGATCTACTGGTCTGCCTAAAGGTGTCGCTCTGCCTCATAG
AACTGCCTGCGTGAGATTCTCGCATGCCAGAGATCCTATTTTTGGCAATCAAATCATTCCGGATACTGCG
ATTTTAAGTGTTGTTCCATTCCATCACGGTTTTGGAATGTTTACTACACTCGGATATTTGATATGTGGAT
TTCGAGTCGTCTTAATGTATAGATTTGAAGAAGAGCTGTTTCTGAGGAGCCTTCAGGATTACAAGATTCA
AAGTGCGCTGCTGGTGCCAACCCTATTCTCCTTCTTCGCCAAAAGCACTCTGATTGACAAATACGATTTA
TCTAATTTACACGAAATTGCTTCTGGTGGCGCTCCCCTCTCTAAGGAAGTCGGGGAAGCGGTTGCCAAGA
GGTTCCATCTGCCAGGTATCAGGCAAGGATATGGGCTCACTGAGACTACATCAGCTATTCTGATTACACC
CGAGGGGGATGATAAACCGGGCGCGGTCGGTAAAGTTGTTCCATTTTTTGAAGCGAAGGTTGTGGATCTG
GATACCGGGAAAACGCTGGGCGTTAATCAAAGAGGCGAACTGTGTGTGAGAGGTCCTATGATTATGTCCG
GTTATGTAAACAATCCGGAAGCGACCAACGCCTTGATTGACAAGGATGGATGGCTACATTCTGGAGACAT
AGCTTACTGGGACGAAGACGAACACTTCTTCATCGTTGACCGCCTGAAGTCTCTGATTAAGTACAAAGGC
TATCAGGTGGCTCCCGCTGAATTGGAATCCATCTTGCTCCAACACCCCAACATCTTCGACGCAGGTGTCG
CAGGTCTTCCCGACGATGACGCCGGTGAACTTCCCGCCGCCGTTGTTGTTTTGGAGCACGGAAAGACGAT
GACGGAAAAAGAGATCGTGGATTACGTCGCCAGTCAAGTAACAACCGCGAAAAAGTTGCGCGGAGGAGTT
GTGTTTGTGGACGAAGTACCGAAAGGTCTTACCGGAAAACTCGACGCAAGAAAAATCAGAGAGATCCTCA
TAAAGGCCAAGAAGGGCGGAAAGATCGCCGTGTAAGACTGTGCCTTCTAGTTGCCAGCCATCTGTTGTTT
GCCCCTCCCCCGTGCCTTCCTTGACCCTGGAAGGTGCCACTCCCACTGTCCTTTCCTAATAAAATGAGGA
AATTGCATCGCATTGTCTGAGTAGGTGTCATTCTATTCTGGGGGGTGGGGTGGGGCAGGACAGCAAGGGG
GAGGATTGGGAAGACAATAGCAGGCATGCTGGGGATGCGGTGGGCTCTATGGCTTCTGAGGCGGAAAGAA
CCAGCTGGGGCTCTAGGGGGTATCCCC
[124 nt withheld, positions 5908-6031]
C
[91 nt withheld, positions 6033-6123]
AGGGTGATGGTTCACGTACCTAGAAGTTCCTATTCCGAAGTTCCTATTCTCTAGAGCGGCCGCTTCGAGC
AGACATGATAAGATACATTGATGAGTTTGGACAAACCACAACTAGAATGCAGTGAAAAAAATGCTTTATT
TGTGAAATTTGTGATGCTATTGCTTTATTTGTAACCATTATAAGCTGCAATAAACAAGTTAACAACAACA
ATTGCATTCATTTTATGTTTCAGGTTCAGGGGGAGGTGTGGGAGGTTTTTTAAAGCAAGTAAAACCTCTA
CAAATGTGGTAAAATCGATAAGGATCCAGGTGGCACTTTTCGGGGAAATGTGCGCGGAACCCCTATTTGT
TTATTTTTCTAAATACATTCAAATATGTATCCGCTCATGAGACAATAACCCTGATAAATGCTTCAATAAT
ATTGAAAAAGGAAGAGTATGAGTATTCAACATTTCCGTGTCGCCCTTATTCCCTTTTTTGCGGCATTTTG
CCTTCCTGTTTTTGCTCACCCAGAAACGCTGGTGAAAGTAAAAGATGCTGAAGATCAGTTGGGTGCACGA
GTGGGTTACATCGAACTGGATCTCAACAGCGGTAAGATCCTTGAGAGTTTTCGCCCCGAAGAACGTTTTC
CAATGATGAGCACTTTTAAAGTTCTGCTATGTGGCGCGGTATTATCCCGTATTGACGCCGGGCAAGAGCA
ACTCGGTCGCCGCATACACTATTCTCAGAATGACTTGGTTGAGTACTCACCAGTCACAGAAAAGCATCTT
ACGGATGGCATGACAGTAAGAGAATTATGCAGTGCTGCCATAACCATGAGTGATAACACTGCGGCCAACT
TACTTCTGACAACGATCGGAGGACCGAAGGAGCTAACCGCTTTTTTGCACAACATGGGGGATCATGTAAC
TCGCCTTGATCGTTGGGAACCGGAGCTGAATGAAGCCATACCAAACGACGAGCGTGACACCACGATGCCT
GTAGCAATGGCAACAACGTTGCGCAAACTATTAACTGGCGAACTACTTACTCTAGCTTCCCGGCAACAAT
TAATAGACTGGATGGAGGCGGATAAAGTTGCAGGACCACTTCTGCGCTCGGCCCTTCCGGCTGGCTGGTT
TATTGCTGATAAATCTGGAGCCGGTGAGCGTGGGTCTCGCGGTATCATTGCAGCACTGGGGCCAGATGGT
AAGCCCTCCCGTATCGTAGTTATCTACACGACGGGGAGTCAGGCAACTATGGATGAACGAAATAGACAGA
TCGCTGAGATAGGTGCCTCACTGATTAAGCATTGGTAACTGTCAGACCAAGTTTACTCATATATACTTTA
GATTGATTTAAAACTTCATTTTTAATTTAAAAGGATCTAGGTGAAGATCCTTTTTGATAATCTCATGACC
AAAATCCCTTAACGTGAGTTTTCGTTCCACTGAGCGTCAGACCCCGTAGAAAAGATCAAAGGATCTTCTT
GAGATCCTTTTTTTCTGCGCGTAATCTGCTGCTTGCAAACAAAAAAACCACCGCTACCAGCGGTGGTTTG
TTTGCCGGATCAAGAGCTACCAACTCTTTTTCCGAAGGTAACTGGCTTCAGCAGAGCGCAGATACCAAAT
ACTGTTCTTCTAGTGTAGCCGTAGTTAGGCCACCACTTCAAGAACTCTGTAGCACCGCCTACATACCTCG
CTCTGCTAATCCTGTTACCAGTGGCTGCTGCCAGTGGCGATAAGTCGTGTCTTACCGGGTTGGACTCAAG
ACGATAGTTACCGGATAAGGCGCAGCGGTCGGGCTGAACGGGGGGTTCATGCACACAGCCCAGCTTGGAG
CGAACGACCTACACCGAACTGAGATACCTACAGCGTGAGCTATGAGAAAGCGCCACGCTTCCCGAAGGGA
GAAAGGCGGACAGGTATCCGGTAAGCGGCAGGGTCGGAACAGGAGAGCGCACGAGGGAGCTTCCAGGGGG
AAACGCCTGGTATCTTTATAGTCCTGTCGGGTTTCGCCACCTCTGACTTGAGCGTCGATTTTTGTGATGC
TCGTCAGGGGGGCGGAGCCTATGGAAAAACGCCAGCAACGCGGCCTTTTTACGGTTCCTGGCCTTTTGCT
GGCCTTTTGCTCACATGGCTCGACAGATCTCCCGATCCCCTATGGTGCACTCTCAGTACAATCTGCTCTG
ATGCCGCATAGTTAAGCCAGTATCTGCTCCCTGCTTGTGTGTTGGAGGTCGCTGAGTAGTGCGCGAGCAA
AATTTAAGCTACAACAAGGCAAGGCTTGACCGACAATTGCATGAAGAATCTGCTTAGGGTTAGGCGTTTT
GCGCTGCTTCGCGATGTACGGGCCAGATATACGCGTTGACATTGATTATTGACTAGTTATTAATAGTAAT
CAATTACGGGGTCATTAGTTCATAGCCCATATATGGAGTTCCGCGTTACATAACTTACGGTAAATGGCCC
GCCTGGCTGACCGCCCAACGACCCCCGCCCATTGACGTCAATAATGACGTATGTTCCCATAGTAACGCCA
ATAGGGACTTTCCATTGACGTCAATGGGTGGAGTATTTACGGTAAACTGCCCACTTGGCAGTACATCAAG
TGTATCATATGCCAAGTACGCCCCCTATTGACGTCAATGACGGTAAATGGCCCGCCTGGCATTATGCCCA
GTACATGACCTTATGGGACTTTCCTACTTGGCAGTACATCTACGTATTAGTCATCGCTATTACCATGGTG
ATGCGGTTTTGGCAGTACATCAATGGGCGTGGATAGCGGTTTGACTCACGGGGATTTCCAAGTCTCCACC
CCATTGACGTCAATGGGAGTTTGTTTTGGCACCAAAATCAACGGGACTTTCCAAAATGTCGTAACAACTC
CGCCCCATTGACGCAAATGGGCGGTAGGCGTGTACGGTGGGAGGTCTATATAAGCAGAGCTCGTTTAGTG
AACCGTCAGATCGCCTGGAGACGCCATCCACGCTGTTTTGACCTCCATAGAAGACACCGGGACCGATCCA
GCCTCCGCGGCCGGGAACGGTGCATTGGAACGGACCTGCAGGAATTGATCCGCGGCCCTAGCGCTACCGG
ACTCAGATCCA
Features (pLannotate 1.2.2; 24 found; start..end, strand, type, name):
     16..602     +  misc_feature   IRES2: internal ribosome entry site (IRES) of the encephalomyocarditis virus (EMCV)
    603..1535    +  CDS            LUCI_RENRE: Experimental evidence at protein level: Swiss-Prot protein existence level 1. Upon binding the substrate, the enzyme catalyzes an oxygenation, producing a very short-lived hydroperoxide that cyclizes into a dioxetanone structure, which collapses, releasing a CO(2) molecule. The spontaneous breakdown of the dioxetanone releases the energy (about 50 kcal/mole) that is necessary to generate the excited state of the coelenteramide product, which is the singlet form of the monoanion. In vivo the product undergoes the process of nonradiative energy transfer to an accessory protein, a green fluoresce
   1737..2199    +  misc_feature   IRES: internal ribosome entry site (IRES) of the encephalomyocarditis virus (EMCV)
   2232..2356    +  protein_bind   attR1: mutant version of attR; recombination site for the Gateway® LR reaction LR Clonase™
   2381..2411    +  promoter       lac UV5 promoter: E. coli lac promoter with an "up" mutation
   2435..2464    +  promoter       cat promoter (fragment): promoter of the E. coli cat gene encoding chloramphenicol acetyltransferase
   2465..3124    +  CDS            CmR: chloramphenicol acetyltransferase; cat; confers resistance to chloramphenicol
   3303..3461    +  CDS            ccdA (fragment): CCDA_ECO57 - Also known as H, letA. Experimental evidence at protein level: Swiss-Prot protein existence level 1. Antitoxin component of a type II toxin-antitoxin (TA) system which inhibits the post-segregational killing (PSK) of plasmid-free cells, also referred to as a plasmid addiction system. Binds to and blocks the activity of CcdB; will also remove bound CcdB protein from the CcdB-GyrA complex by forming a CcdA-CcdB complex, a process termed rejuvenation. Functions as a transcriptional corepressor for the ccdAB operon, repression also requires CcdB (By similarity). From Escherichia coli
   3466..3768    +  CDS            ccdB: CCDB_ECOLI - Also known as G, letB, letD. Experimental evidence at protein level: Swiss-Prot protein existence level 1. Toxic component of a type II toxin-antitoxin (TA) system, functioning in plasmid maintainence. Responsible for the post- segregational killing (PSK) of plasmid-free cells, also referred to as a plasmid addiction system. Half-life of over 2 hours. Cell killing by CcdB is accompanied by filamentation, defects in chromosome and plasmid segregation, defects in cell division, formation of anucleate cells, decreased DNA synthesis and plasmid loss. Interferes with the activity of DN
   3812..3936    -  protein_bind   attR2: mutant version of attR; recombination site for the Gateway® LR reaction LR Clonase™
   3983..5635    +  CDS            luciferase: firefly luciferase; luc+; enhanced luc+ version of the luciferase gene
   5638..5862    +  polyA_signal   bGH poly(A) signal: bovine growth hormone polyadenylation signal
   5866..5887    +  promoter       SV40 promoter (fragment): SV40 enhancer and early promoter
   5908..6141    +  rep_origin     f1 ori (fragment) (sequence partly withheld): f1 bacteriophage origin of replication; arrow indicates direction of (+) strand synthesis
   6146..6178    +  protein_bind   FRT (fragment): FLP-mediated recombination occurs in the 8-bp core sequence TCTAGAAA (Turan and Bode, 2011). FLP recombinase from the Saccharomyces cerevisiae 2μ plasmid
   6202..6323    -  polyA_signal   SV40 poly(A) signal: SV40 polyadenylation signal
   6346..6414    -  CDS            large T antigen (fragment): large T antigen from SV40 (simian virus 40)
   6456..6560    +  promoter       AmpR promoter: bla
   6561..7421    +  CDS            AmpR: β-lactamase; bla; confers resistance to ampicillin, carbenicillin, and related antibiotics
   7592..8180    +  rep_origin     ori: high-copy-number ColE1/pMB1/pBR322/pUC origin of replication
   8264..8316    -  misc_feature   bom (fragment): basis of mobility region from pBR322
   8471..8850    +  enhancer       CMV enhancer: human cytomegalovirus immediate early enhancer
   8851..9054    +  promoter       CMV promoter: human cytomegalovirus (CMV) immediate early promoter
   9191..9212    +  misc_feature   MCS (fragment): multiple cloning site
