[The description below was written by a language model from this plasmid's Addgene catalogue record and pLannotate feature annotations shown in this document.]
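Description:
pIRIGF (pCMV-IRES-Renilla Luciferase-IRES-Gateway-Firefly Luciferase) is an empty Gateway destination vector for mammalian expression, built on a pCMV backbone and designed as a dual-luciferase reporter. It replicates in E. coli from a high-copy ColE1/pUC-type origin and carries an ampicillin resistance gene in the backbone. The Gateway cassette adds a chloramphenicol resistance gene and the ccdB toxin gene, so the unrecombined plasmid is selected with both antibiotics and must be kept in a ccdB-tolerant strain. The catalogue lists a backbone size of 7,509 bp, whereas the annotated full sequence is 9,214 nt. Short fragments of an f1 origin, an FRT site, an SV40 promoter and SV40 large T/poly(A) sequences are also annotated; they appear to be backbone remnants, and no mammalian selection marker is annotated.

The CMV enhancer and promoter drive a single transcript that ends at a bovine growth hormone polyadenylation signal. On this mRNA, a first EMCV IRES precedes the Renilla luciferase coding sequence. A second EMCV IRES lies upstream of the attR1–CmR–ccdB–attR2 cassette, which is followed directly by the firefly luciferase (luc+) coding sequence. An LR recombination with an entry clone replaces the cassette with an open reading frame, which is then expressed as an N-terminal fusion to firefly luciferase. Because both proteins are translated independently from one message, Renilla activity serves as an internal control for transfection and transcript level. The firefly-to-Renilla ratio therefore reflects the abundance of the ORF–luciferase fusion protein. The associated publication concerns drug-induced, cereblon-dependent degradation of Ikaros proteins, consistent with using the vector to monitor changes in protein stability.
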