Addgene plasmid #101139: pCMV-IRES-Renilla Luciferase-IRES-Gateway-Firefly Luciferase (pIRIGF)
Purpose: (Empty Backbone) Luciferase reporter plasmid. Note that both renilla luciferase and ORF-firefly luciferase are encoded by a single mRNA and both are translated independently via internal ribosomal binding sites.
Depositing lab: William Kaelin. Depositing organization: Dana-Farber Cancer Institute. Publication: The myeloma drug lenalidomide promotes the cereblon-dependent destruction of Ikaros proteins. Lu G, Middleton RE, Sun H, Naniong M, Ott CJ, Mitsiades CS, Wong KK, Bradner JE, Kaelin WG Jr. Science. 2014 Jan 17;343(6168):305-9. doi: 10.1126/science.1244917. Epub 2013 Nov 29. PubMed 24292623.
Backbone
  Vector backbone: pCMV
  Backbone size (bp): 7509
  Vector type: Mammalian Expression
  Promoter: CMV
Growth in bacteria
  Bacterial resistance: Chloramphenicol and Ampicillin, 25 & 100 μg/mL
  Growth temperature: 37°C
  Growth strain: ccdB Survival
  Copy number: High Copy
Gene/Insert
  Cloning method: Gateway Cloning
  Sequencing primers: 3′ AAGAGAGTTTTCACTGCATAC
Terms and licenses: Academic/Nonprofit Terms; Industry Terms: Not Available to Industry
How to cite: pCMV-IRES-Renilla Luciferase-IRES-Gateway-Firefly Luciferase (pIRIGF) was a gift from William Kaelin (Addgene plasmid # 101139 ; http://n2t.net/addgene:101139 ; RRID:Addgene_101139)
